>Addgene plasmid #44098 | pBMN-neo-Flag-TNFR1 L380A Del229-244 | depositor partial sequence | sequence record 59654 | Insert
ATGAGGGCCTGGATCTTCTTTCTCCTTTGCCTGGCCGGGAGGGCTCTGGCAGCCCCACTAGCCGACTACA
AGGACGACGATGACAAGCTAGCCCTGGTCCCTCACCTAGGGGACAGGGAGAAGAGAGAT
[360 nt withheld, positions 130-489]
CAGAACACCGTGTGCACCTGCCATGCAGGTTTCTTTCTAAGAGAAAACGAGTGTGTCTCCTGTAGTAACT
GTAAGAAAAGCCTGGAGTGCACGAAGTTGTGCCTACCCCAGATTGAGAATGTTAAGGGCACTGAGGACTC
AGGCACCACAGTGCTGTTGCCCCTGGTCATTTTCTTTGGTCTTTGCCTTTTATCCCTCCTCTCCATTGTT
TGTGGGAAATCGACACCTGAAAAAGAGGGGGAGCTTGAAGGAACTACTACTAAGCCCCTGGCCCCAAACC
CAAGCTTCAGTCCCACTCCAGGCTTCACCCCCACCCTGGGCTTCAGTCCCGTGCCCAGTTCCACCTTCAC
CTCCAGCTCCACCTATACCCCCGGTGACTGTCCCAACTTTGCGGCTCCCCGCAGAGAGGTGGCACCACCC
TATCAGGGGGCTGACCCCATCCTTGCGACAGCCCTCGCCTCCGACCCCATCCCCAACCCCCTTCAGAAGT
GGGAGGACAGCGCCCACAAGCCACAGAGCCTAGACACTGATGACCCCGCGACGCTGTACGCCGTGGTGGA
GAACGTGCCCCCGTTGCGCTGGAAGGAATTCGTGCGGCGCCTAGGGGCTAGCGACCACGAGATCGATCGG
CTGGAGCTGCAGAACGGGCGCTGCCTGCGCGAGGCGCAATACAGCATGCTGGCGACCTGGAGGCGGCGCA
CGCCGCGGCGCGAGGCCACGCTGGAGCTGCTGGGACGCGTGCTCCGCGACATGGACCTGCTGGGCTGCCT
GGAGGACATCGAGGAGGCGCTTTGCGGCCCCGCCGCCCTCCCGCCCGCGCCCAGTCTTCTCAGATGA
