>Addgene plasmid #44098 | pBMN-neo-Flag-TNFR1 L380A Del229-244 | addgene partial sequence | sequence record 62349 | pBabe5 5'-CTTTATCCAGCCCTCAC-3'
CTTATATGGGGGCACCCCCGCCCCTTGTAAACTTCCCTGACCCTGACATGACAAGAGTTACTAACAGCCC
CTCTCTCCAAGCTCACTTACAGGCTCTCTACTTAGTCCAGCACGAAGTCTGGAGACCTCTGGCGGCAGCC
TACCAAGAACAACTGGACCGACCGGTGGTACCTCACCCTTACCGAGTCGGCGACACAGTGTGGGTCCGCC
GACACCAGACTAAGAACCTAGAACCTCGCTGGAAAGGACCTTACACAGTCCTGCTGACCACCCCCACCGC
CCTCAAAGTAGACGGCATCGCAGCTTGGATACACGCCGCCCACGTGAAGGCTGCCGACCCCGGGGGTGGA
CCATCCTCTAGACTGCCGGATCCACTAGTAACGGCCGCCAGTGTGCTGGAATTCGCCCTTCATGAGGGCC
TGGATCTTCTTTCTCCTTTGCCTGGCCGGGAGGGCTCTGGCAGCCCCACTAGCCGACTACAAGGACGACG
ATGACAAGCTAGCCCTGGTCCCTCACCTAGGGGACAGGGAGAAGAGAGAT
[343 nt withheld, positions 541-883]
