>Addgene plasmid #44098 | pBMN-neo-Flag-TNFR1 L380A Del229-244 | addgene partial sequence | sequence record 62353 | pCDH-rev 5'-GCATTCCTTTGGCGAGAG-3'
TAGAGAAGGGCCAGGTTTCCGGGCCCTCACATTGCCAAAAGACGGCAATATGGTGGAAAATAACCGGAAT
TGGTCGACTATCATCTGAGAAGACTGGGCGCGGGCGGGAGGGCGGCGGGGCCGCAAAGCGCCTCCTCGAT
GTCCTCCAGGCAGCCCAGCAGGTCCATGTCGCGGAGCACGCGTCCCAGCAGCTCCAGCGTGGCCTCGCGC
CGCGGCGTGCGCCGCCTCCAGGTCGCCAGCATGCTGTATTGCGCCTCGCGCAGGCAGCGCCCGTTCTGCA
GCTCCAGCCGATCGATCTCGTGGTCGCTAGCCCCTAGGCGCCGCACGAATTCCTTCCAGCGCAACGGGGG
CACGTTCTCCACCACGGCGTACAGCGTCGCGGGGTCATCAGTGTCTAGGCTCTGTGGCTTGTGGGCGCTG
TCCTCCCACTTCTGAAGGGGGTTGGGGATGGGGTCGGAGGCGAGGGCTGTCGCAAGGATGGGGTCAGCCC
CCTGATAGGGTGGTGCCACCTCTCTGCGGGGAGCCGCAAAGTTGGGACAGTCACCGGGGGTATAGGTGGA
GCTGGAGGTGAAGGTGGAACTGGGCACGGGACTGAAGCCCAGGGTGGGGGTGAAGCCTGGAGTGGGACTG
AAGCTTGGGTTTGGGGCCAGGGGCTTAGTAGTAGTTCCTTCAAGCTCCCCCTCTTTTTCAGGTGTCGATT
TCCCACAAACAATGGAGAGGAGGGATAAAAGGCAAAGACCAAAGAAAATGACCAGGGGCAACAGCACTGT
GGTGCCTGAGTCCTCAGTT
