[The description below was written by a language model from this plasmid's Addgene catalogue record.]
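Description:
pBMN-neo-Flag-TNFR1 L380A Del229-244 is a retroviral expression plasmid built on the pBMN-IN backbone, a vector from the pBMN family of Moloney-type retroviral constructs. It is propagated in E. coli under ampicillin selection, and transduced mammalian cells can be selected with G418 through a neomycin resistance marker. No feature table accompanies the record, so the promoter is not explicitly stated. In vectors of this family the insert is generally transcribed from the viral long terminal repeat, and the "IN" designation usually denotes an IRES-linked neomycin cassette that couples drug resistance to insert expression, but these details are not confirmed in the catalogue fields.

The payload is a human tumor necrosis factor receptor 1 (TNFRSF1A, also known as TNFR1, p55 or CD120a) coding sequence of about 1.3 kb, carrying an N-terminal Flag epitope tag for detection or immunoprecipitation. The recorded mutation is L380A. The plasmid name additionally indicates a deletion of residues 229–244, although this deletion is not listed in the mutation field and its functional rationale is not described in the record. The associated publication concerns targeting of TNFR1 to low density plasma membrane domains in human endothelial cells. This suggests the construct is one of a set of receptor variants used to examine which parts of TNFR1 govern its membrane localization. Its typical use would be production of retroviral particles in a packaging line, followed by stable transduction and G418 selection of target cells expressing the tagged mutant receptor.
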