Addgene plasmid #44098: pBMN-neo-Flag-TNFR1 L380A Del229-244
Depositing lab: Martin Kluger. Depositing organization: Yale University. Publication: Targeting of tumor necrosis factor receptor 1 to low density plasma membrane domains in human endothelial cells. D'Alessio A, Kluger MS, Li JH, Al-Lamki R, Bradley JR, Pober JS. J Biol Chem. 2010 Jul 30;285(31):23868-79. doi: 10.1074/jbc.M110.122853. Epub 2010 May 28. PubMed 20511226.
Backbone
  Vector backbone: pBMN-IN
  Backbone manufacturer: Nolan Lab
  Vector type: Retroviral
  Selectable markers: Neomycin (select with G418)
Growth in bacteria
  Bacterial resistance: Ampicillin, 100 μg/mL
  Growth temperature: 37°C
  Growth strain: DH5alpha
  Copy number: Unknown
Gene/Insert
  Gene/Insert name: human tumor necrosis factor receptor 1 (alt name: TNFR1)
  Species: H. sapiens (human)
  Insert size (bp): 1326
  Mutation: L380A
  GenBank ID: NM_001065
  Entrez Gene: TNFRSF1A (a.k.a. CD120a, FPF, TBP1, TNF-R, TNF-R-I, TNF-R55, TNFAR, TNFR1, TNFR55, TNFR60, p55, p55-R, p60)
  Tag / fusion protein: Flag (N terminal on insert)
Terms and licenses: Academic/Nonprofit Terms; Industry Terms: Not Available to Industry
How to cite: pBMN-neo-Flag-TNFR1 L380A Del229-244 was a gift from Martin Kluger (Addgene plasmid # 44098 ; http://n2t.net/addgene:44098 ; RRID:Addgene_44098)
